Addgene plasmid #206864: pBabePuro-FLAG-KrasnatQ61R
Purpose: To stably express mouse Kras encoded by native mouse codons and with a Q61R mutation with an N-terminal FLAG tag in cells resistant to Neo.
Depositing lab: Christopher Counter. Publication: Genetically manipulating endogenous Kras levels and oncogenic mutations in vivo influences tissue patterning of murine tumorigenesis. Le Roux O, Pershing NLK, Kaltenbrun E, Newman NJ, Everitt JI, Baldelli E, Pierobon M, Petricoin EF, Counter CM. Elife. 2022 Sep 7;11:e75715. doi: 10.7554/eLife.75715. PubMed 36069770.
Backbone
  Vector backbone: pBabePuro
  Backbone size w/o insert (bp): 5086
  Total vector size (bp): 5678
  Vector type: Mammalian Expression, Retroviral
  Selectable markers: Puromycin
Growth in bacteria
  Bacterial resistance: Ampicillin, 100 μg/mL
  Growth temperature: 37°C
  Growth strain: NEB Stable
  Copy number: High Copy
Gene/Insert
  Gene/Insert name: Kras
  Species: M. musculus (mouse)
  Insert size (bp): 621
  Mutation: changed Glutamine 61 to Arginine
  GenBank ID: NM_001403240.1
  Entrez Gene: Kras (a.k.a. K-Ras, K-Ras 2, K-ras, Ki-ras, Kras-2, Kras2, c-K-ras, c-Ki-ras, p21B, ras)
  Tag / fusion protein: FLAG (N terminal on insert)
  Cloning method: Restriction Enzyme; 5′ cloning site BamHI (not destroyed); 3′ cloning site EcoRI (not destroyed)
  Sequencing primers: 5′ ctttatccagccctcac; 3′ CCCTAACTGACACACATTCC
Terms and licenses: Academic/Nonprofit Terms; Industry Terms: Not Available to Industry
How to cite: pBabePuro-FLAG-KrasnatQ61R was a gift from Christopher Counter (Addgene plasmid # 206864 ; http://n2t.net/addgene:206864 ; RRID:Addgene_206864)
