[The description below was written by a language model from this plasmid's Addgene catalogue record and pLannotate feature annotations shown in this document.]
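Description:
pBabePuro-FLAG-KrasnatQ61R is a Moloney murine leukemia virus-based retroviral expression vector built on the pBabePuro backbone, intended for stable expression of an oncogenic mouse Kras allele in mammalian cells. In bacteria it is maintained as a high-copy plasmid through a ColE1/pUC-type origin and selected with ampicillin via the β-lactamase gene and its native promoter. The retroviral portion is bounded by MMLV long terminal repeats and includes a Ψ packaging signal and a truncated gag segment lacking its start codon. Together these allow the transcribed genome to be efficiently packaged into virions when the viral proteins are supplied in trans by a packaging cell line.

The insert, cloned between BamHI and EcoRI sites downstream of the gag fragment, is a mouse Kras coding sequence that retains its native mouse codons and carries a glutamine-to-arginine substitution at position 61, a classic activating Ras mutation. It is fused to an N-terminal FLAG epitope for detection or immunoprecipitation. The automated annotation labels the tag as a 3xFLAG fragment and matches the coding sequence to a turkey KRAS orthologue, which reflects sequence conservation rather than the true source. No dedicated internal promoter precedes the insert, so expression is presumably driven from the 5′ LTR, as is standard for pBabe vectors. An internal SV40 enhancer/early promoter drives puromycin N-acetyltransferase for selection of transduced cells. The stated purpose mentions cells "resistant to Neo", but the backbone, marker field and feature table all indicate puromycin selection. The associated work concerns how Kras expression levels and oncogenic mutations shape tumorigenesis in mice.
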