Features (pLannotate 1.2.2; 13 found; start..end, strand, type, name):
      8..477     +  LTR            LTR: long terminal repeat from Moloney murine leukemia virus
    601..875     +  misc_feature   MESV Ψ (fragment): packaging signal of murine embryonic stem cell virus
    942..1358    +  CDS            gag (truncated): truncated Moloney murine leukemia virus (MMLV) gag gene lacking the start codon
   1386..1406    +  CDS            3xFLAG (fragment): three tandem FLAG® epitope tags
   1411..1974    +  CDS            KRAS: RASK_MELGA - Experimental evidence at protein level: Swiss-Prot protein existence level 1. Ras proteins bind GDP/GTP and possess intrinsic GTPase activity. Plays an important role in the regulation of cell proliferation. May play a role in promoting oncogenic events by inducing transcriptional silencing of tumor suppressor genes (TSGs). From Meleagris gallopavo (Wild turkey).
   2012..2341    +  promoter       SV40 promoter: SV40 enhancer and early promoter
   2351..2950    +  CDS            PuroR: puromycin N-acetyltransferase; pac from Streptomyces alboniger; confers resistance to puromycin
   3049..3170    +  LTR            3' LTR (ΔU3) (fragment): self-inactivating 3' long terminal repeat (LTR) from Moloney murine leukemia virus
   3171..3640    +  LTR            LTR: long terminal repeat from Moloney murine leukemia virus
   3706..3758    -  CDS            lacI (fragment): lac repressor; lacI; The lac repressor binds to the lac operator to inhibit transcription in E. coli. This inhibition can be relieved by adding lactose or isopropyl-β-D-thiogalactopyranoside (IPTG).
   3941..4529    -  rep_origin     ori: high-copy-number ColE1/pMB1/pBR322/pUC origin of replication
   4689..5549    -  CDS            AmpR: β-lactamase; bla; confers resistance to ampicillin, carbenicillin, and related antibiotics
   5550..5654    -  promoter       AmpR promoter: bla
>Addgene plasmid #206864 | pBabePuro-FLAG-KrasnatQ61R | addgene full sequence | sequence record 428803 | Addgene NGS Result
CTGCAGCCTGAATATGGGCCAAACAGGATATCTGTGGTAAGCAGTTCCTGCCCCGGCTCAGGGCCAAGAA
CAGATGGAACAGCTGAATATGGGCCAAACAGGATATCTGTGGTAAGCAGTTCCTGCCCCGGCTCAGGGCC
AAGAACAGATGGTCCCCAGATGCGGTCCAGCCCTCAGCAGTTTCTAGAGAACCATCAGATGTTTCCAGGG
TGCCCCAAGGACCTGAAATGACCCTGTGCCTTATTTGAACTAACCAATCAGTTCGCTTCTCGCTTCTGTT
CGCGCGCTTCTGCTCCCCGAGCTCAATAAAAGAGCCCACAACCCCTCACTCGGGGCGCCAGTCCTCCGAT
TGACTGAGTCGCCCGGGTACCCGTGTATCCAATAAACCCTCTTGCAGTTGCATCCGACTTGTGGTCTCGC
TGTTCCTTGGGAGGGTCTCCTCTGAGTGATTGACTACCCGTCAGCGGGGGTCTTTCATTTGGGGGCTCGT
CCGGGATCGGGAGACCCCTGCCCAGGGACCACCGACCCACCACCGGGAGGCAAGCTGGCCAGCAACTTAT
CTGTGTCTGTCCGATTGTCTAGTGTCTATGACTGATTTTATGCGCCTGCGTCGGTACTAGTTAGCTAACT
AGCTCTGTATCTGGCGGACCCGTGGTGGAACTGACGAGTTCTGAACACCCGGCCGCAACCCTGGGAGACG
TCCCAGGGACTTTGGGGGCCGTTTTTGTGGCCCGACCTGAGGAAGGGAGTCGATGTGGAATCCGACCCCG
TCAGGATATGTGGTTCTGGTAGGAGACGAGAACCTAAAACAGTTCCCGCCTCCGTCTGAATTTTTGCTTT
CGGTTTGGAACCGAAGCCGCGCGTCTTGTCTGCTGCAGCGCTGCAGCATCGTTCTGTGTTGTCTCTGTCT
GACTGTGTTTCTGTATTTGTCTGAAAATTAGGGCCAGACTGTTACCACTCCCTTAAGTTTGACCTTAGGT
CACTGGAAAGATGTCGAGCGGATCGCTCACAACCAGTCGGTAGATGTCAAGAAGAGACGTTGGGTTACCT
TCTGCTCTGCAGAATGGCCAACCTTTAACGTCGGATGGCCGCGAGACGGCACCTTTAACCGAGACCTCAT
CACCCAGGTTAAGATCAAGGTCTTTTCACCTGGCCCGCATGGACACCCAGACCAGGTCCCCTACATCGTG
ACCTGGGAAGCCTTGGCTTTTGACCCCCCTCCCTGGGTCAAGCCCTTTGTACACCCTAAGCCTCCGCCTC
CTCTTCCTCCATCCGCCCCGTCTCTCCCCCTTGAACCTCCTCGTTCGACCCCGCCTCGATCCTCCCTTTA
TCCAGCCCTCACTCCTTCTCTAGGCGCCGGCCGGATCCCTCGAGGCCGCCACCATGGACTACAAAGACGA
TGACGACAAGATGACTGAGTATAAACTTGTGGTGGTTGGAGCTGGTGGCGTAGGCAAGAGCGCCTTGACG
ATACAGCTAATTCAGAATCACTTTGTGGATGAGTACGACCCTACGATAGAGGACTCCTACAGGAAACAAG
TAGTAATTGATGGAGAAACCTGTCTCTTGGATATTCTCGACACAGCAGGTCGGGAGGAGTACAGTGCAAT
GAGGGACCAGTACATGAGAACTGGGGAGGGCTTTCTTTGTGTATTTGCCATAAATAATACTAAATCATTT
GAAGATATTCACCATTATAGAGAACAAATTAAAAGAGTAAAGGACTCTGAAGATGTGCCTATGGTCCTGG
TAGGGAATAAGTGTGATTTGCCTTCTAGAACAGTAGACACGAAACAGGCTCAGGAGTTAGCAAGGAGTTA
CGGGATTCCGTTCATTGAGACCTCAGCAAAGACAAGACAGGGTGTTGACGATGCCTTCTATACATTAGTC
CGAGAAATTCGAAAACATAAAGAAAAGATGAGCAAAGATGGGAAGAAGAAGAAGAAGAAGTCAAGGACAA
GGTGTACAGTTATGTGAGAATTCGCCAGCACAGTGGTCGACCCTGTGGAATGTGTGTCAGTTAGGGTGTG
GAAAGTCCCCAGGCTCCCCAGCAGGCAGAAGTATGCAAAGCATGCATCTCAATTAGTCAGCAACCAGGTG
TGGAAAGTCCCCAGGCTCCCCAGCAGGCAGAAGTATGCAAAGCATGCATCTCAATTAGTCAGCAACCATA
GTCCCGCCCCTAACTCCGCCCATCCCGCCCCTAACTCCGCCCAGTTCCGCCCATTCTCCGCCCCATGGCT
GACTAATTTTTTTTATTTATGCAGAGGCCGAGGCCGCCTCGGCCTCTGAGCTATTCCAGAAGTAGTGAGG
AGGCTTTTTTGGAGGCCTAGGCTTTTGCAAAAAGCTTACCATGACCGAGTACAAGCCCACGGTGCGCCTC
GCCACCCGCGACGACGTCCCCAGGGCCGTACGCACCCTCGCCGCCGCGTTCGCCGACTACCCCGCCACGC
GCCACACCGTCGATCCGGACCGCCACATCGAGCGGGTCACCGAGCTGCAAGAACTCTTCCTCACGCGCGT
CGGGCTCGACATCGGCAAGGTGTGGGTCGCGGACGACGGCGCCGCGGTGGCGGTCTGGACCACGCCGGAG
AGCGTCGAAGCGGGGGCGGTGTTCGCCGAGATCGGCCCGCGCATGGCCGAGTTGAGCGGTTCCCGGCTGG
CCGCGCAGCAACAGATGGAAGGCCTCCTGGCGCCGCACCGGCCCAAGGAGCCCGCGTGGTTCCTGGCCAC
CGTCGGCGTCTCGCCCGACCACCAGGGCAAGGGTCTGGGCAGCGCCGTCGTGCTCCCCGGAGTGGAGGCG
GCCGAGCGCGCCGGGGTGCCCGCCTTCCTGGAGACCTCCGCGCCCCGCAACCTCCCCTTCTACGAGCGGC
TCGGCTTCACCGTCACCGCCGACGTCGAGGTGCCCGAAGGACCGCGCACCTGGTGCATGACCCGCAAGCC
CGGTGCCTGACGCCCGCCCCACGACCCGCAGCGCCCGACCGAAAGGAGCGCACGACCCCATGCATCGATA
AAATAAAAGATTTTATTTAGTCTCCAGAAAAAGGGGGGAATGAAAGACCCCACCTGTAGGTTTGGCAAGC
TAGCTTAAGTAACGCCATTTTGCAAGGCATGGAAAAATACATAACTGAGAATAGAGAAGTTCAGATCAAG
GTCAGGAACAGATGGAACAGCTGAATATGGGCCAAACAGGATATCTGTGGTAAGCAGTTCCTGCCCCGGC
TCAGGGCCAAGAACAGATGGAACAGCTGAATATGGGCCAAACAGGATATCTGTGGTAAGCAGTTCCTGCC
CCGGCTCAGGGCCAAGAACAGATGGTCCCCAGATGCGGTCCAGCCCTCAGCAGTTTCTAGAGAACCATCA
GATGTTTCCAGGGTGCCCCAAGGACCTGAAATGACCCTGTGCCTTATTTGAACTAACCAATCAGTTCGCT
TCTCGCTTCTGTTCGCGCGCTTCTGCTCCCCGAGCTCAATAAAAGAGCCCACAACCCCTCACTCGGGGCG
CCAGTCCTCCGATTGACTGAGTCGCCCGGGTACCCGTGTATCCAATAAACCCTCTTGCAGTTGCATCCGA
CTTGTGGTCTCGCTGTTCCTTGGGAGGGTCTCCTCTGAGTGATTGACTACCCGTCAGCGGGGGTCTTTCA
CATGCAGCATGTATCAAAATTAATTTGGTTTTTTTTCTTAAGTATTTACATTAAATGGCCATAGTTGCAT
TAATGAATCGGCCAACGCGCGGGGAGAGGCGGTTTGCGTATTGGGCGCTCTTCCGCTTCCTCGCTCACTG
ACTCGCTGCGCTCGGTCGTTCGGCTGCGGCGAGCGGTATCAGCTCACTCAAAGGCGGTAATACGGTTATC
CACAGAATCAGGGGATAACGCAGGAAAGAACATGTGAGCAAAAGGCCAGCAAAAGGCCAGGAACCGTAAA
AAGGCCGCGTTGCTGGCGTTTTTCCATAGGCTCCGCCCCCCTGACGAGCATCACAAAAATCGACGCTCAA
GTCAGAGGTGGCGAAACCCGACAGGACTATAAAGATACCAGGCGTTTCCCCCTGGAAGCTCCCTCGTGCG
CTCTCCTGTTCCGACCCTGCCGCTTACCGGATACCTGTCCGCCTTTCTCCCTTCGGGAAGCGTGGCGCTT
TCTCATAGCTCACGCTGTAGGTATCTCAGTTCGGTGTAGGTCGTTCGCTCCAAGCTGGGCTGTGTGCACG
AACCCCCCGTTCAGCCCGACCGCTGCGCCTTATCCGGTAACTATCGTCTTGAGTCCAACCCGGTAAGACA
CGACTTATCGCCACTGGCAGCAGCCACTGGTAACAGGATTAGCAGAGCGAGGTATGTAGGCGGTGCTACA
GAGTTCTTGAAGTGGTGGCCTAACTACGGCTACACTAGAAGAACAGTATTTGGTATCTGCGCTCTGCTGA
AGCCAGTTACCTTCGGAAAAAGAGTTGGTAGCTCTTGATCCGGCAAACAAACCACCGCTGGTAGCGGTGG
TTTTTTTGTTTGCAAGCAGCAGATTACGCGCAGAAAAAAAGGATCTCAAGAAGATCCTTTGATCTTTTCT
ACGGGGTCTGACGCTCAGTGGAACGAAAACTCACGTTAAGGGATTTTGGTCATGAGATTATCAAAAAGGA
TCTTCACCTAGATCCTTTTGCGGCCGCAAATCAATCTAAAGTATATATGAGTAAACTTGGTCTGACAGTT
ACCAATGCTTAATCAGTGAGGCACCTATCTCAGCGATCTGTCTATTTCGTTCATCCATAGTTGCCTGACT
CCCCGTCGTGTAGATAACTACGATACGGGAGGGCTTACCATCTGGCCCCAGTGCTGCAATGATACCGCGA
GACCCACGCTCACCGGCTCCAGATTTATCAGCAATAAACCAGCCAGCCGGAAGGGCCGAGCGCAGAAGTG
GTCCTGCAACTTTATCCGCCTCCATCCAGTCTATTAATTGTTGCCGGGAAGCTAGAGTAAGTAGTTCGCC
AGTTAATAGTTTGCGCAACGTTGTTGCCATTGCTACAGGCATCGTGGTGTCACGCTCGTCGTTTGGTATG
GCTTCATTCAGCTCCGGTTCCCAACGATCAAGGCGAGTTACATGATCCCCCATGTTGTGCAAAAAAGCGG
TTAGCTCCTTCGGTCCTCCGATCGTTGTCAGAAGTAAGTTGGCCGCAGTGTTATCACTCATGGTTATGGC
AGCACTGCATAATTCTCTTACTGTCATGCCATCCGTAAGATGCTTTTCTGTGACTGGTGAGTACTCAACC
AAGTCATTCTGAGAATAGTGTATGCGGCGACCGAGTTGCTCTTGCCCGGCGTCAATACGGGATAATACCG
CGCCACATAGCAGAACTTTAAAAGTGCTCATCATTGGAAAACGTTCTTCGGGGCGAAAACTCTCAAGGAT
CTTACCGCTGTTGAGATCCAGTTCGATGTAACCCACTCGTGCACCCAACTGATCTTCAGCATCTTTTACT
TTCACCAGCGTTTCTGGGTGAGCAAAAACAGGAAGGCAAAATGCCGCAAAAAAGGGAATAAGGGCGACAC
GGAAATGTTGAATACTCATACTCTTCCTTTTTCAATATTATTGAAGCATTTATCAGGGTTATTGTCTCAT
GAGCGGATACATATTTGAATGTATTTAGAAAAATAAACAAATAGGGGTTCCGCGCACATTTCCCCGAAAA
GTGCCAC
