>Addgene plasmid #206864 | pBabePuro-FLAG-KrasnatQ61R | depositor partial sequence | sequence record 402722 | pBabePuro-FLAG-KrasnatQ61R sequence 614 bps
GATCCCTCGAGGCCGCCACCATGGACTACAAAGACGATGACGACAAGATGACTGAGTATAAACTTGTGGT
GGTTGGAGCTGGTGGCGTAGGCAAGAGCGCCTTGACGATACAGCTAATTCAGAATCACTTTGTGGATGAG
TACGACCCTACGATAGAGGACTCCTACAGGAAACAAGTAGTAATTGATGGAGAAACCTGTCTCTTGGATA
TTCTCGACACAGCAGGTCGGGAGGAGTACAGTGCAATGAGGGACCAGTACATGAGAACTGGGGAGGGCTT
TCTTTGTGTATTTGCCATAAATAATACTAAATCATTTGAAGATATTCACCATTATAGAGAACAAATTAAA
AGAGTAAAGGACTCTGAAGATGTGCCTATGGTCCTGGTAGGGAATAAGTGTGATTTGCCTTCTAGAACAG
TAGACACGAAACAGGCTCAGGAGTTAGCAAGGAGTTACGGGATTCCGTTCATTGAGACCTCAGCAAAGAC
AAGACAGGGTGTTGACGATGCCTTCTATACATTAGTCCGAGAAATTCGAAAACATAAAGAAAAGATGAGC
AAAGATGGGAAGAAGAAGAAGAAGAAGTCAAGGACAAGGTGTACAGTTATGTGA
